>Addgene plasmid #130222 | pRDAX-EMMI-020 IRES-C[A334G](H-I)//Esp3I | depositor full sequence | sequence record 249600 | Full Sequence
AGGCTAGATAGATAGCCGCCCCTCTCCCTCCCCCCCCCCTAACGTTACTGGCCGAAGCCGCTTGGAATAA
GGCCGGTGTGCGTTTGTCTATATGTTATTTTCCACCATATTGCCGTCTTTTGGCAATGTGAGGGCCCGGA
AACCTGGCCCTGTCTTCTTGACGAGCATTCCTAGGGGTCTTTCCCCTCTCGCCAAAGGAATGCAAGGTCT
GTTGAATGTCGTGAAGGAAGCAGTTCCTCTGGTAGCTTCTTGAAGACAAACAACGTCTGTAGCGACCCTT
TGCAGGCAGCGGAACCCCCCACCTGGCGACAGGTGCCTCTGCGGCCAAAAGCCACGTGTATAAGATACGC
CTGCAAAGGCGGCACAACCCCAGTGCCACGTTGTGAGTTGGATAGTTGTGGAAAGAGTCAAATGGCTCTC
CTCAAGCGTATTCAACAAGGGGCTGAAGGATGCCCAGAAGGTACCCCATTGTATGGGATCTGATCTGGGG
CCTCGGTACACATGCTTTACATGTGTTTAGTCGAGGTTAAAAAAACGTCTAGGCCCCCCGAACCACGGGG
ACGTGGTTTTCCTTTGAAAAACACGATGATAATATGGCCACAACCATGGCGTCGAGACGAAACGAATTCA
AGCTTGATATCATTCAGGACGAGCCTCAGACTCCAGCGTAACTGGACTGCAATCAACTCACTGGCTCACC
TTCACGGGTGGGCCTTTCTTCGGTAGAAAATCAAAGGATCTTCTTGAGATCCTTTTTTTCTGCGCGTAAT
CTGCTGCTTGCAAACAAAAAAACCACCGCTACCAGCGGTGGTTTGTTTGCCGGATCAAGAGCTACCAACT
CTTTTTCCGAGGTAACTGGCTTCAGCAGAGCGCAGATACCAAATACTGTTCTTCTAGTGTAGCCGTAGTT
AGGCCACCACTTCAAGAACTCTGTAGCACCGCCTACATACCTCGCTCTGCTAATCCTGTTACCAGTGGCT
GCTGCCAGTGGCGATAAGTCGTGTCTTACCGGGTTGGACTCAAGACGATAGTTACCGGATAAGGCGCAGC
GGTCGGGCTGAACGGGGGGTTCGTGCACACAGCCCAGCTTGGAGCGAACGACCTACACCGAACTGAGATA
CCTACAGCGTGAGCTATGAGAAAGCGCCACGCTTCCCGAAGGGAGAAAGGCGGACAGGTATCCGGTAAGC
GGCAGGGTCGGAACAGGAGAGCGCACGAGGGAGCTTCCAGGGGGAAACGCCTGGTATCTTTATAGTCCTG
TCGGGTTTCGCCACCTCTGACTTGAGCATCGATTTTTGTGATGCTCGTCAGGGGGGCGGAGCCTATGGAA
AAACGCCAGCAACGCAGAAAGGCCCACCCGAAGGTGAGCCAGGTGATTACATTTGGGCCCTCATTAGAAA
AACTCATCGAGCATCAAGTGAAACTGCAATTTATTCATATCAGGATTATCAATACCATATTTTTGAAAAA
GCCGTTTCTGTAATGAAGGAGAAAACTCACCGAGGCAGTTCCATAGGATGGCAAGATCCTGGTATCGGTC
TGCGATTCCGACTCGTCCAACATCAATACAACCTATTAATTTCCCCTCGTCAAAAATAAGGTTATCAAGT
GAGAAATCACCATGAGTGACGACTGAATCCGGTGAGAATGGCAAAAGCTTATGCATTTCTTTCCAGACTT
GTTCAACAGGCCAGCCATTACGCTCGTCATCAAAATCACTCGCACCAACCAAACCGTTATTCATTCGTGA
TTGCGCCTGAGCGAGACGAAATACGCGATCGCCGTTAAAAGGACAATTACAAACAGGAATCGAATGCAAC
CGGCGCAGGAACACTGCCAGCGCATCAACAATATTTTCACCTGAATCAGGATATTCTTCTAATACCTGGA
ATGCTGTTTTCCCTGGGATCGCAGTGGTGAGTAACCATGCATCATCAGGAGTACGGATAAAATGCTTGAT
GGTCGGAAGAGGCATAAATTCCGTCAGCCAGTTTAGCCTGACCATCTCATCTGTAACATCATTGGCAACG
CTACCTTTGCCATGTTTCAGAAACAACTCTGGCGCATCGGGCTTCCCATACAATCGATAGATTGTCGCAC
CTGATTGCCCGACATTATCGCGAGCCCATTTATACCCATATAAATCAGCATCCATGTTGGAATTTAATCG
CGGCCTCGAGCAAGACGTTTCCCGTTGAATATGGCTCATTTTAGCTTCCTTAGCTCCTGAAAATCTCGAT
AACTCAAAAAATACGCCCGGTAGTGATCTTATTTCATTATGGTGAAAGTTGGAACCTCTTACGTGCCGAT
CAAGTCAAAAGCCTCCGGTCGGAGGCTTTTGACTTTCTGCTATGGAGGTCAGGTATGATTTAAATGGTCA
GTATTGAGCGATATCTAGAGAATTCGTCACGTCTCG
Features (pLannotate 1.2.2; 7 found; start..end, strand, type, name):
     19..605     +  misc_feature   IRES2: internal ribosome entry site (IRES) of the encephalomyocarditis virus (EMCV)
    693..722     +  terminator     T3Te terminator: phage T3 early transcription terminator
    744..1331    +  rep_origin     ori: high-copy-number ColE1/pMB1/pBR322/pUC origin of replication
   1343..1370    -  terminator     T7Te terminator: phage T7 early transcription terminator
   1394..2209    -  CDS            KanR: aminoglycoside phosphotransferase; aph(3')-Ia; confers resistance to kanamycin in bacteria or G418 (Geneticin®) in eukaryotes
   2210..2312    -  promoter       cat promoter: promoter of the E. coli cat gene encoding chloramphenicol acetyltransferase
   2313..2344    -  terminator     tonB terminator: bidirectional E. coli tonB-P14 transcription terminator
