[The description below was written by a language model from this plasmid's Addgene catalogue record and pLannotate feature annotations shown in this document.]
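Description:
pRDAX-EMMI-020 IRES-C[A334G](H-I)//Esp3I is a small (about 2.4 kb) synthetic-biology part plasmid deposited as an extension to the EMMA modular cloning kit. It sits on a custom-built minimal backbone that carries little beyond what is needed for propagation in E. coli. This comprises a high-copy ColE1/pUC-type origin of replication and a kanamycin resistance gene (aminoglycoside phosphotransferase, aph(3')-Ia) driven by the E. coli cat promoter. Three short transcription terminators (phage T3Te, phage T7Te and the bidirectional tonB terminator) flank the origin and the marker cassette, which would be expected to insulate the stored part and the replication functions from read-through transcription.

The payload is a single regulatory element of roughly 590 bp, annotated as the internal ribosome entry site of encephalomyocarditis virus (EMCV), consistent with the "viral" species listed. An IRES allows cap-independent translation initiation within an mRNA, so placing it between two open reading frames lets both be expressed from one transcript under one promoter. This version carries an A334G substitution, but the record does not say why the change was made. The name suggests that the part occupies the H-I position of the assembly scheme and is released with the type IIS enzyme Esp3I, though the record lists the cloning sites as unknown and the feature table annotates no restriction sites or overhangs. The plasmid has no promoter or coding sequence for mammalian expression. It serves as a donor of the IRES module for building multi-part, bicistronic expression vectors.
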