Addgene plasmid #130222: pRDAX-EMMI-020 IRES-C[A334G](H-I)//Esp3I
Purpose: EMMA Kit # 1000000119 extension
Depositing lab: Gary Lewin. Depositing organization: Max-Delbrueck-Centrum fuer Molekulare Medizin (MDC).
Backbone
  Vector backbone: custom built
  Vector type: Synthetic Biology
Growth in bacteria
  Bacterial resistance: Kanamycin, 50 μg/mL
  Growth temperature: 37°C
  Growth strain: DH5alpha
  Copy number: High Copy
Gene/Insert
  Gene/Insert name: IRES-C[A334G]
  Species: viral
  Mutation: A334G
  Cloning method: Restriction Enzyme; 5′ cloning site unknown (unknown if destroyed); 3′ cloning site unknown (unknown if destroyed)
Terms and licenses: Academic/Nonprofit Terms; Industry Terms: Not Available to Industry
How to cite: pRDAX-EMMI-020 IRES-C[A334G](H-I)//Esp3I was a gift from Gary Lewin (Addgene plasmid # 130222 ; http://n2t.net/addgene:130222 ; RRID:Addgene_130222)
